>Addgene plasmid #1772 | pBABE-puro-hTERT-HA | addgene full sequence | sequence record 237600 | Addgene NGS Result
TAAAGATACCAGGCGTTTCCCCCTGGAAGCTCCCTCGTGCGCTCTCCTGTTCCGACCCTGCCGCTTACCG
GATACCTGTCCGCCTTTCTCCCTTCGGGAAGCGTGGCGCTTTCTCATAGCTCACGCTGTAGGTATCTCAG
TTCGGTGTAGGTCGTTCGCTCCAAGCTGGGCTGTGTGCACGAACCCCCCGTTCAGCCCGACCGCTGCGCC
TTATCCGGTAACTATCGTCTTGAGTCCAACCCGGTAAGACACGACTTATCGCCACTGGCAGCAGCCACTG
GTAACAGGATTAGCAGAGCGAGGTATGTAGGCGGTGCTACAGAGTTCTTGAAGTGGTGGCCTAACTACGG
CTACACTAGAAGAACAGTATTTGGTATCTGCGCTCTGCTGAAGCCAGTTACCTTCGGAAAAAGAGTTGGT
AGCTCTTGATCCGGCAAACAAACCACCGCTGGTAGCGGTGGTTTTTTTGTTTGCAAGCAGCAGATTACGC
GCAGAAAAAAAGGATCTCAAGAAGATCCTTTGATCTTTTCTACGGGGTCTGACGCTCAGTGGAACGAAAA
CTCACGTTAAGGGATTTTGGTCATGAGATTATCAAAAAGGATCTTCACCTAGATCCTTTTGCGGCCGCAA
ATCAATCTAAAGTATATATGAGTAAACTTGGTCTGACAGTTACCAATGCTTAATCAGTGAGGCACCTATC
TCAGCGATCTGTCTATTTCGTTCATCCATAGTTGCCTGACTCCCCGTCGTGTAGATAACTACGATACGGG
AGGGCTTACCATCTGGCCCCAGTGCTGCAATGATACCGCGAGACCCACGCTCACCGGCTCCAGATTTATC
AGCAATAAACCAGCCAGCCGGAAGGGCCGAGCGCAGAAGTGGTCCTGCAACTTTATCCGCCTCCATCCAG
TCTATTAATTGTTGCCGGGAAGCTAGAGTAAGTAGTTCGCCAGTTAATAGTTTGCGCAACGTTGTTGCCA
TTGCTACAGGCATCGTGGTGTCACGCTCGTCGTTTGGTATGGCTTCATTCAGCTCCGGTTCCCAACGATC
AAGGCGAGTTACATGATCCCCCATGTTGTGCAAAAAAGCGGTTAGCTCCTTCGGTCCTCCGATCGTTGTC
AGAAGTAAGTTGGCCGCAGTGTTATCACTCATGGTTATGGCAGCACTGCATAATTCTCTTACTGTCATGC
CATCCGTAAGATGCTTTTCTGTGACTGGTGAGTACTCAACCAAGTCATTCTGAGAATAGTGTATGCGGCG
ACCGAGTTGCTCTTGCCCGGCGTCAATACGGGATAATACCGCGCCACATAGCAGAACTTTAAAAGTGCTC
ATCATTGGAAAACGTTCTTCGGGGCGAAAACTCTCAAGGATCTTACCGCTGTTGAGATCCAGTTCGATGT
AACCCACTCGTGCACCCAACTGATCTTCAGCATCTTTTACTTTCACCAGCGTTTCTGGGTGAGCAAAAAC
AGGAAGGCAAAATGCCGCAAAAAAGGGAATAAGGGCGACACGGAAATGTTGAATACTCATACTCTTCCTT
TTTCAATATTATTGAAGCATTTATCAGGGTTATTGTCTCATGAGCGGATACATATTTGAATGTATTTAGA
AAAATAAACAAATAGGGGTTCCGCGCACATTTCCCCGAAAAGTGCCACCTGCAGCCTGAATATGGGCCAA
ACAGGATATCTGTGGTAAGCAGTTCCTGCCCCGGCTCAGGGCCAAGAACAGATGGAACAGCTGAATATGG
GCCAAACAGGATATCTGTGGTAAGCAGTTCCTGCCCCGGCTCAGGGCCAAGAACAGATGGTCCCCAGATG
CGGTCCAGCCCTCAGCAGTTTCTAGAGAACCATCAGATGTTTCCAGGGTGCCCCAAGGACCTGAAATGAC
CCTGTGCCTTATTTGAACTAACCAATCAGTTCGCTTCTCGCTTCTGTTCGCGCGCTTCTGCTCCCCGAGC
TCAATAAAAGAGCCCACAACCCCTCACTCGGGGCGCCAGTCCTCCGATTGACTGAGTCGCCCGGGTACCC
GTGTATCCAATAAACCCTCTTGCAGTTGCATCCGACTTGTGGTCTCGCTGTTCCTTGGGAGGGTCTCCTC
TGAGTGATTGACTACCCGTCAGCGGGGGTCTTTCATTTGGGGGCTCGTCCGGGATCGGGAGACCCCTGCC
CAGGGACCACCGACCCACCACCGGGAGGCAAGCTGGCCAGCAACTTATCTGTGTCTGTCCGATTGTCTAG
TGTCTATGACTGATTTTATGCGCCTGCGTCGGTACTAGTTAGCTAACTAGCTCTGTATCTGGCGGACCCG
TGGTGGAACTGACGAGTTCTGAACACCCGGCCGCAACCCTGGGAGACGTCCCAGGGACTTTGGGGGCCGT
TTTTGTGGCCCGACCTGAGGAAGGGAGTCGATGTGGAATCCGACCCCGTCAGGATATGTGGTTCTGGTAG
GAGACGAGAACCTAAAACAGTTCCCGCCTCCGTCTGAATTTTTGCTTTCGGTTTGGAACCGAAGCCGCGC
GTCTTGTCTGCTGCAGCGCTGCAGCATCGTTCTGTGTTGTCTCTGTCTGACTGTGTTTCTGTATTTGTCT
GAAAATTAGGGCCAGACTGTTACCACTCCCTTAAGTTTGACCTTAGGTCACTGGAAAGATGTCGAGCGGA
TCGCTCACAACCAGTCGGTAGATGTCAAGAAGAGACGTTGGGTTACCTTCTGCTCTGCAGAATGGCCAAC
CTTTAACGTCGGATGGCCGCGAGACGGCACCTTTAACCGAGACCTCATCACCCAGGTTAAGATCAAGGTC
TTTTCACCTGGCCCGCATGGACACCCAGACCAGGTCCCCTACATCGTGACCTGGGAAGCCTTGGCTTTTG
ACCCCCCTCCCTGGGTCAAGCCCTTTGTACACCCTAAGCCTCCGCCTCCTCTTCCTCCATCCGCCCCGTC
TCTCCCCCTTGAACCTCCTCGTTCGACCCCGCCTCGATCCTCCCTTTATCCAGCCCTCACTCCTTCTCTA
GGCGCCGGCCGGATCCCAGTGTGGTGGTACGTAGGAATTCGTCCTGCTGCGCACGTGGGAAGCCCTGGCC
CCGGCCACCCCCGCGATGCCGCGCGCTCCCCGCTGCCGAGCCGTGCGCTCCCTGCTGCGCAGCCACTACC
GCGAGGTGCTGCCGCTGGCCACGTTCGTGCGGCGCCTGGGGCCCCAGGGCTGGCGGCTGGTGCAGCGCGG
GGACCCGGCGGCTTTCCGCGCGCTGGTGGCCCAGTGCCTGGTGTGCGTGCCCTGGGACGCACGGCCGCCC
CCCGCCGCCCCCTCCTTCCGCCAGGTGTCCTGCCTGAAGGAGCTGGTGGCCCGAGTGCTGCAGAGGCTGT
GCGAGCGCGGCGCGAAGAACGTGCTGGCCTTCGGCTTCGCGCTGCTGGACGGGGCCCGCGGGGGCCCCCC
CGAGGCCTTCACCACCAGCGTGCGCAGCTACCTGCCCAACACGGTGACCGACGCACTGCGGGGGAGCGGG
GCGTGGGGGCTGCTGCTGCGCCGCGTGGGCGACGACGTGCTGGTTCACCTGCTGGCACGCTGCGCGCTCT
TTGTGCTGGTGGCTCCCAGCTGCGCCTACCAGGTGTGCGGGCCGCCGCTGTACCAGCTCGGCGCTGCCAC
TCAGGCCCGGCCCCCGCCACACGCTAGTGGACCCCGAAGGCGTCTGGGATGCGAACGGGCCTGGAACCAT
AGCGTCAGGGAGGCCGGGGTCCCCCTGGGCCTGCCAGCCCCGGGTGCGAGGAGGCGCGGGGGCAGTGCCA
GCCGAAGTCTGCCGTTGCCCAAGAGGCCCAGGCGTGGCGCTGCCCCTGAGCCGGAGCGGACGCCCGTTGG
GCAGGGGTCCTGGGCCCACCCGGGCAGGACGCGTGGACCGAGTGACCGTGGTTTCTGTGTGGTGTCACCT
GCCAGACCCGCCGAAGAAGCCACCTCTTTGGAGGGTGCGCTCTCTGGCACGCGCCACTCCCACCCATCCG
TGGGCCGCCAGCACCACGCGGGCCCCCCATCCACATCGCGGCCACCACGTCCCTGGGACACGCCTTGTCC
CCCGGTGTACGCCGAGACCAAGCACTTCCTCTACTCCTCAGGCGACAAGGAGCAGCTGCGGCCCTCCTTC
CTACTCAGCTCTCTGAGGCCCAGCCTGACTGGCGCTCGGAGGCTCGTGGAGACCATCTTTCTGGGTTCCA
GGCCCTGGATGCCAGGGACTCCCCGCAGGTTGCCCCGCCTGCCCCAGCGCTACTGGCAAATGCGGCCCCT
GTTTCTGGAGCTGCTTGGGAACCACGCGCAGTGCCCCTACGGGGTGCTCCTCAAGACGCACTGCCCGCTG
CGAGCTGCGGTCACCCCAGCAGCCGGTGTCTGTGCCCGGGAGAAGCCCCAGGGCTCTGTGGCGGCCCCCG
AGGAGGAGGACACAGACCCCCGTCGCCTGGTGCAGCTGCTCCGCCAGCACAGCAGCCCCTGGCAGGTGTA
CGGCTTCGTGCGGGCCTGCCTGCGCCGGCTGGTGCCCCCAGGCCTCTGGGGCTCCAGGCACAACGAACGC
CGCTTCCTCAGGAACACCAAGAAGTTCATCTCCCTGGGGAAGCATGCCAAGCTCTCGCTGCAGGAGCTGA
CGTGGAAGATGAGCGTGCGGGGCTGCGCTTGGCTGCGCAGGAGCCCAGGGGTTGGCTGTGTTCCGGCCGC
AGAGCACCGTCTGCGTGAGGAGATCCTGGCCAAGTTCCTGCACTGGCTGATGAGTGTGTACGTCGTCGAG
CTGCTCAGGTCTTTCTTTTATGTCACGGAGACCACGTTTCAAAAGAACAGGCTCTTTTTCTACCGGAAGA
GTGTCTGGAGCAAGTTGCAAAGCATTGGAATCAGACAGCACTTGAAGAGGGTGCAGCTGCGGGAGCTGTC
GGAAGCAGAGGTCAGGCAGCATCGGGAAGCCAGGCCCGCCCTGCTGACGTCCAGACTCCGCTTCATCCCC
AAGCCTGACGGGCTGCGGCCGATTGTGAACATGGACTACGTCGTGGGAGCCAGAACGTTCCGCAGAGAAA
AGAGGGCCGAGCGTCTCACCTCGAGGGTGAAGGCACTGTTCAGCGTGCTCAACTACGAGCGGGCGCGGCG
CCCCGGCCTCCTGGGCGCCTCTGTGCTGGGCCTGGACGATATCCACAGGGCCTGGCGCACCTTCGTGCTG
CGTGTGCGGGCCCAGGACCCGCCGCCTGAGCTGTACTTTGTCAAGGTGGATGTGACGGGCGCGTACGACA
CCATCCCCCAGGACAGGCTCACGGAGGTCATCGCCAGCATCATCAAACCCCAGAACACGTACTGCGTGCG
TCGGTATGCCGTGGTCCAGAAGGCCGCCCATGGGCACGTCCGCAAGGCCTTCAAGAGCCACGTCTCTACC
TTGACAGACCTCCAGCCGTACATGCGACAGTTCGTGGCTCACCTGCAGGAGACCAGCCCGCTGAGGGATG
CCGTCGTCATCGAGCAGAGCTCCTCCCTGAATGAGGCCAGCAGTGGCCTCTTCGACGTCTTCCTACGCTT
CATGTGCCACCACGCCGTGCGCATCAGGGGCAAGTCCTACGTCCAGTGCCAGGGGATCCCGCAGGGCTCC
ATCCTCTCCACGCTGCTCTGCAGCCTGTGCTACGGCGACATGGAGAACAAGCTGTTTGCGGGGATTCGGC
GGGACGGGCTGCTCCTGCGTTTGGTGGATGATTTCTTGTTGGTGACACCTCACCTCACCCACGCGAAAAC
CTTCCTCAGGACCCTGGTCCGAGGTGTCCCTGAGTATGGCTGCGTGGTGAACTTGCGGAAGACAGTGGTG
AACTTCCCTGTAGAAGACGAGGCCCTGGGTGGCACGGCTTTTGTTCAGATGCCGGCCCACGGCCTATTCC
CCTGGTGCGGCCTGCTGCTGGATACCCGGACCCTGGAGGTGCAGAGCGACTACTCCAGCTATGCCCGGAC
CTCCATCAGAGCCAGTCTCACCTTCAACCGCGGCTTCAAGGCTGGGAGGAACATGCGTCGCAAACTCTTT
GGGGTCTTGCGGCTGAAGTGTCACAGCCTGTTTCTGGATTTGCAGGTGAACAGCCTCCAGACGGTGTGCA
CCAACATCTACAAGATCCTCCTGCTGCAGGCGTACAGGTTTCACGCATGTGTGCTGCAGCTCCCATTTCA
TCAGCAAGTTTGGAAGAACCCCACATTTTTCCTGCGCGTCATCTCTGACACGGCCTCCCTCTGCTACTCC
ATCCTGAAAGCCAAGAACGCAGGGATGTCGCTGGGGGCCAAGGGCGCCGCCGGCCCTCTGCCCTCCGAGG
CCGTGCAGTGGCTGTGCCACCAAGCATTCCTGCTCAAGCTGACTCGACACCGTGTCACCTACGTGCCACT
CCTGGGGTCACTCAGGACAGCCCAGACGCAGCTGAGTCGGAAGCTCCCGGGGACGACGCTGACTGCCCTG
GAGGCCGCAGCCAACCCGGCACTGCCCTCAGACTTCAAGACCATCCTGGACTACCCATACGATGTTCCTG
ACTATGCGGGCTATCCCTATGACGTCCCGGACTATGCAGGATAAGTCGACCCTGTGGAATGTGTGTCAGT
TAGGGTGTGGAAAGTCCCCAGGCTCCCCAGCAGGCAGAAGTATGCAAAGCATGCATCTCAATTAGTCAGC
AACCAGGTGTGGAAAGTCCCCAGGCTCCCCAGCAGGCAGAAGTATGCAAAGCATGCATCTCAATTAGTCA
GCAACCATAGTCCCGCCCCTAACTCCGCCCATCCCGCCCCTAACTCCGCCCAGTTCCGCCCATTCTCCGC
CCCATGGCTGACTAATTTTTTTTATTTATGCAGAGGCCGAGGCCGCCTCGGCCTCTGAGCTATTCCAGAA
GTAGTGAGGAGGCTTTTTTGGAGGCCTAGGCTTTTGCAAAAAGCTTACCATGACCGAGTACAAGCCCACG
GTGCGCCTCGCCACCCGCGACGACGTCCCCAGGGCCGTACGCACCCTCGCCGCCGCGTTCGCCGACTACC
CCGCCACGCGCCACACCGTCGATCCGGACCGCCACATCGAGCGGGTCACCGAGCTGCAAGAACTCTTCCT
CACGCGCGTCGGGCTCGACATCGGCAAGGTGTGGGTCGCGGACGACGGCGCCGCGGTGGCGGTCTGGACC
ACGCCGGAGAGCGTCGAAGCGGGGGCGGTGTTCGCCGAGATCGGCCCGCGCATGGCCGAGTTGAGCGGTT
CCCGGCTGGCCGCGCAGCAACAGATGGAAGGCCTCCTGGCGCCGCACCGGCCCAAGGAGCCCGCGTGGTT
CCTGGCCACCGTCGGCGTCTCGCCCGACCACCAGGGCAAGGGTCTGGGCAGCGCCGTCGTGCTCCCCGGA
GTGGAGGCGGCCGAGCGCGCCGGGGTGCCCGCCTTCCTGGAGACCTCCGCGCCCCGCAACCTCCCCTTCT
ACGAGCGGCTCGGCTTCACCGTCACCGCCGACGTCGAGGTGCCCGAAGGACCGCGCACCTGGTGCATGAC
CCGCAAGCCCGGTGCCTGACGCCCGCCCCACGACCCGCAGCGCCCGACCGAAAGGAGCGCACGACCCCAT
GCATCGATAAAATAAAAGATTTTATTTAGTCTCCAGAAAAAGGGGGGAATGAAAGACCCCACCTGTAGGT
TTGGCAAGCTAGCTTAAGTAACGCCATTTTGCAAGGCATGGAAAAATACATAACTGAGAATAGAGAAGTT
CAGATCAAGGTCAGGAACAGATGGAACAGCTGAATATGGGCCAAACAGGATATCTGTGGTAAGCAGTTCC
TGCCCCGGCTCAGGGCCAAGAACAGATGGAACAGCTGAATATGGGCCAAACAGGATATCTGTGGTAAGCA
GTTCCTGCCCCGGCTCAGGGCCAAGAACAGATGGTCCCCAGATGCGGTCCAGCCCTCAGCAGTTTCTAGA
GAACCATCAGATGTTTCCAGGGTGCCCCAAGGACCTGAAATGACCCTGTGCCTTATTTGAACTAACCAAT
CAGTTCGCTTCTCGCTTCTGTTCGCGCGCTTCTGCTCCCCGAGCTCAATAAAAGAGCCCACAACCCCTCA
CTCGGGGCGCCAGTCCTCCGATTGACTGAGTCGCCCGGGTACCCGTGTATCCAATAAACCCTCTTGCAGT
TGCATCCGACTTGTGGTCTCGCTGTTCCTTGGGAGGGTCTCCTCTGAGTGATTGACTACCCGTCAGCGGG
GGTCTTTCACATGCAGCATGTATCAAAATTAATTTGGTTTTTTTTCTTAAGTATTTACATTAAATGGCCA
TAGTTGCATTAATGAATCGGCCAACGCGCGGGGAGAGGCGGTTTGCGTATTGGGCGCTCTTCCGCTTCCT
CGCTCACTGACTCGCTGCGCTCGGTCGTTCGGCTGCGGCGAGCGGTATCAGCTCACTCAAAGGCGGTAAT
ACGGTTATCCACAGAATCAGGGGATAACGCAGGAAAGAACATGTGAGCAAAAGGCCAGCAAAAGGCCAGG
AACCGTAAAAAGGCCGCGTTGCTGGCGTTTTTCCATAGGCTCCGCCCCCCTGACGAGCATCACAAAAATC
GACGCTCAAGTCAGAGGTGGCGAAACCCGACAGGACTA
Features (pLannotate 1.2.2; 13 found; start..end, strand, type, name):
    670..1530    -  CDS            AmpR: β-lactamase; bla; confers resistance to ampicillin, carbenicillin, and related antibiotics
   1531..1635    -  promoter       AmpR promoter: bla
   1666..2135    +  LTR            LTR: long terminal repeat from Moloney murine leukemia virus
   2259..2533    +  misc_feature   MESV Ψ (fragment): packaging signal of murine embryonic stem cell virus
   2600..3016    +  CDS            gag (truncated): truncated Moloney murine leukemia virus (MMLV) gag gene lacking the start codon
   3096..6492    +  CDS            hTERT (fragment): human telomerase reverse transcriptase, the catalytic subunit of telomerase; TERT; prevents telomere shortening and allows postsenescent cells to proliferate beyond crisis (Counter et al., 1998); also known as EST2
   6492..6552    +  CDS            3xHA (fragment): three tandem HA epitope tags
   6571..6900    +  promoter       SV40 promoter: SV40 enhancer and early promoter
   6910..7509    +  CDS            PuroR: puromycin N-acetyltransferase; pac from Streptomyces alboniger; confers resistance to puromycin
   7608..7729    +  LTR            3' LTR (ΔU3) (fragment): self-inactivating 3' long terminal repeat (LTR) from Moloney murine leukemia virus
   7730..8199    +  LTR            LTR: long terminal repeat from Moloney murine leukemia virus
   8265..8317    -  CDS            lacI (fragment): lac repressor; lacI; The lac repressor binds to the lac operator to inhibit transcription in E. coli. This inhibition can be relieved by adding lactose or isopropyl-β-D-thiogalactopyranoside (IPTG).
   8500..510     -  rep_origin     ori (across the origin): high-copy-number ColE1/pMB1/pBR322/pUC origin of replication
