[The description below was written by a language model from this plasmid's Addgene catalogue record and pLannotate feature annotations shown in this document.]
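Description:
pBABE-puro-hTERT-HA is a Moloney murine leukemia virus-based retroviral expression vector built on the pBABE-puro backbone, designed to deliver the human telomerase reverse transcriptase (hTERT, the catalytic subunit of telomerase) stably into mammalian cells. In bacteria it is maintained as a high-copy plasmid through a ColE1/pUC-type origin and selected with ampicillin via the β-lactamase gene and its native promoter. A short lacI fragment annotated near the origin is most likely a backbone remnant with no functional role.

The retroviral cassette is flanked by MMLV long terminal repeats. Downstream of the 5′ LTR lie a packaging signal (Ψ) and a truncated gag segment lacking its start codon, which together promote efficient encapsidation of the genomic RNA when the plasmid is introduced into a packaging cell line that supplies the viral proteins in trans. The roughly 3.5 kb hTERT coding sequence, cloned between EcoRI and SalI sites, has no dedicated internal promoter annotated and is therefore presumably transcribed from the 5′ LTR, as is usual for pBABE vectors. It carries a C-terminal HA epitope tag, recorded in the catalogue as 2×HA. The feature table's partial match to a 3×HA element is consistent with this. An SV40 enhancer/early promoter then drives puromycin N-acetyltransferase, allowing selection of transduced cells with puromycin. The fragment annotated as a self-inactivating ΔU3 LTR sits directly beside a full-length LTR, so it probably reflects a partial sequence match rather than a true self-inactivating design.

The associated publication examines the relationship among in vitro telomerase activity, telomere maintenance and cellular immortalization. This fits use of the construct to express epitope-tagged, immunodetectable hTERT in human cells for such studies.
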