Addgene plasmid #1772: pBABE-puro-hTERT-HA
Depositing lab: Bob Weinberg. Depositing organization: Whitehead Institute for Biomedical Research. Publication: Dissociation among in vitro telomerase activity, telomere maintenance, and cellular immortalization. Counter CM, Hahn WC, Wei W, Caddle SD, Beijersbergen RL, Lansdorp PM, Sedivy JM, Weinberg RA. Proc Natl Acad Sci U S A 1998 Dec 8;95(25):14723-8. 10.1073/pnas.95.25.14723 PubMed 9843956.
Backbone
  Vector backbone: pBABE-puro
  Backbone size w/o insert (bp): 5169
  Vector type: Mammalian Expression, Retroviral
  Selectable markers: Puromycin
Growth in bacteria
  Bacterial resistance: Ampicillin, 100 μg/mL
  Growth temperature: 37°C
  Growth strain: DH5alpha
  Copy number: High Copy
Gene/Insert
  Gene/Insert name: hTERT (alt name: telomerase reverse transcriptase)
  Species: H. sapiens (human)
  Insert size (bp): 3500
  Entrez Gene: TERT (a.k.a. CMM9, DKCA2, DKCB4, EST2, PFBMFT1, TCS1, TP2, TRT, hEST2, hTRT)
  Tag / fusion protein: 2XHA (C terminal on insert)
  Cloning method: Restriction Enzyme; 5′ cloning site EcoRI (not destroyed); 3′ cloning site SalI (not destroyed)
  Sequencing primers: 5′ pBABE 5'; 3′ pBABE-3
Terms and licenses: Academic/Nonprofit Terms; Industry Terms: Not Available to Industry
How to cite: pBABE-puro-hTERT-HA was a gift from Bob Weinberg (Addgene plasmid # 1772 ; http://n2t.net/addgene:1772 ; RRID:Addgene_1772)
