>Addgene plasmid #1772 | pBABE-puro-hTERT-HA | addgene partial sequence | sequence record 58223 | pBabe3 5'-ACCCTAACTGACACACATTCC-3'
TTATCCTGCATAGTCCGGGACGTCATAGGGATAGCCCGCATAGTCAGGAACATCGTATGGGTAGTCCAGG
ATGGTCTTGAAGTCTGAGGGCAGTGCCGGGTTGGCTGCGGCCTCCAGGGCAGTCAGCGTCGTCCCCGGGA
GCTTCCGACTCAGCTGCGTCTGGGCTGTCCTGAGTGACCCCAGGAGTGGCACGTAGGTGACACGGTGTCG
AGTCAGCTTGAGCAGGAATGCTTGGTGGCACAGCCACTGCACGGCCTCGGAGGGCAGAGGGCCGGCGGCG
CCCTTGGCCCCCAGCGACATCCCTGCGTTCTTGGCTTTCAGGATGGAGTAGCAGAGGGAGGCCGTGTCAG
AGATGACGCGCAGGAAAAATGTGGGGTTCTTCCAAACTTGCTGATGAAATGGGAGCTGCAGCACACATGC
GTGAAACCTGTACGCCTGCAGCAGGAGGATCTTGTAGATGTTGGTGCACACCGTCTGGAGGCTGTTCACC
TGCAAATCCAGAAACAGGCTGTGACACTTCAGCCGCAAGACCCCAAAGAGTTTGCGACGCATGTTCCTCC
CAGCCTTGAAGCCGCGGTTGAAGGTGAGACTGGCTCTGATGGAGGTCCGGGCATAGCTGGAGTAGTCGCT
CTGCACCTCCAGGGTCCGGGTATCCAGCAGCAGGCCGCACCAGGGGAATAGGCCGTGGGCCGGCATCTGA
ACAAAAGCCGTGCCACCCAGGGCCTCGTCTTCTACAGGGAAGTTCACCACTGTCTTCCGCAAGTTCACCA
CGCAGCCATACTCAGGGACACCTCGGACCAGGGTCCTGAGGAAGGTTTTCGCGTGGGTGAGGTGAGGTGT
CACCAACAAGAAATCATCCACCAAACGCAG
