>Addgene plasmid #1772 | pBABE-puro-hTERT-HA | addgene partial sequence | sequence record 59091 | pBabe5 5'-CTTTATCCAGCCCTCAC-3'
GCCGGATCCCAGTGTGGTGGTACGTAGGAATTCGTCCTGCTGCGCACGTGGGAAGCCCTGGCCCCGGCCA
CCCCCGCGATGCCGCGCGCTCCCCGCTGCCGAGCCGTGCGCTCCCTGCTGCGCAGCCACTACCGCGAGGT
GCTGCCGCTGGCCACGTTCGTGCGGCGCCTGGGGCCCCAGGGCTGGCGGCTGGTGCAGCGCGGGGACCCG
GCGGCTTTCCGCGCGCTGGTGGCCCAGTGCCTGGTGTGCGTGCCCTGGGACGCACGGCCGCCCCCCGCCG
CCCCCTCCTTCCGCCAGGTGTCCTGCCTGAAGGAGCTGGTGGCCCGAGTGCTGCAGAGGCTGTGCGAGCG
CGGCGCGAAGAACGTGCTGGCCTTCGGCTTCGCGCTGCTGGACGGGGCCCGCGGGGGCCCCCCCGAGGCC
TTCACCACCAGCGTGCGCAGCTACCTGCCCAACACGGTGACCGACGCACTGCGGGGGAGCGGGGCGTGGG
GGCTGCTGCTGCGCCGCGTGGGCGACGACGTGCTGGTTCACCTGCTGGCACGCTGCGCGCTCTTTGTGCT
GGTGGCTCCCAGCTGCGCCTACCAGGTGTGCGGGCCGCCGCTGTACCAGCTCGGCGCTGCCACTCAGGCC
CGGCCCCCGCCACACGCTAGTGGACCCCGAAGGCGTCTGGGATGCGAACGGGCCTGGAACCATAGCGTCA
GGGAGGCCGGGGTCCCCCTGGGCCTGCCAGCCCCGGGTGCGAGGAGGCGCGGGGGCAGTGCCAGCCGAAG
TCTGCCGTTGCCCAAGAGGCCCAGGCGTGGCGCTGCCCCTGAGCCGGAGCGGACGCCCGTTGGGCAGGGG
TCCTGGGCCCACCCGGGCAGGA
