>Addgene plasmid #1772 | pBABE-puro-hTERT-HA | addgene partial sequence | sequence record 133690 | puro-variant-R 5'-gtgggcttgtactcggtcat-3'
AGCCTAGGCCTCCAAAAAAGCCTCCTCACTACTTCTGGAATAGCTCAGAGGCCGAGGCGGCCTCGGCCTC
TGCATAAATAAAAAAAATTAGTCAGCCATGGGGCGGAGAATGGGCGGAACTGGGCGGAGTTAGGGGCGGG
ATGGGCGGAGTTAGGGGCGGGACTATGGTTGCTGACTAATTGAGATGCATGCTTTGCATACTTCTGCCTG
CTGGGGAGCCTGGGGACTTTCCACACCTGGTTGCTGACTAATTGAGATGCATGCTTTGCATACTTCTGCC
TGCTGGGGAGCCTGGGGACTTTCCACACCCTAACTGACACACATTCCACAGGGTCGACTTATCCTGCATA
GTCCGGGACGTCATAGGGATAGCCCGCATAGTCAGGAACATCGTATGGGTAGTCCAGGATGGTCTTGAAG
TCTGAGGGCAGTGCCGGGTTGGCTGCGGCCTCCAGGGCAGTCAGCGTCGTCCCCGGGAGCTTCCGACTCA
GCTGCGTCTGGGCTGTCCTGAGTGACCCCAGGAGTGGCACGTAGGTGACACGGTGTCGAGTCAGCTTGAG
CAGGAATGCTTGGTGGCACAGCCACTGCACGGCCTCGGAGGGCAGAGGGCCGGCGGCGCCCTTGGCCCCC
AGCGACATCCCTGCGTTCTTGGCTTTCAGGATGGAGTAGCAGAGGGAGGCCGTGTCAGAGATGACGCGCA
GGAAAAATGTGGGGTTCTTCCAAACTTGCTGATGAAATGGGAGCTGCAGCACACATGCGTGAAACCTGTA
CGCCTGCAGCAGGAGGATCTTGTAGATGTTGGTGCACACCGTCTGGAGGCTGTTCACCTGCAAATCCAGA
AACAGGCTGTGACACTTCAGCCGCAAGACCCCAAAGAGTTTGCGACGCATGTTCCTCCCAGCCTTGAAGC
CGCGGTTGAAGGTGAGACTGGCTCTGATGGAGGTCCGGGCATAGCTGGAGTAGTCGCTCTGCACCTCCAG
GGTCCGGGTATCCAGCAGCAGGCCGCACCAGGGGAATAGGCCGTGGGCCGGCATCTGAACAAAAGCCGTG
CCACC
